LOCUS       Exported 703 bp ds-DNA linear SYN 19-MAY-2021
DEFINITION  synthetic linear DNA
ACCESSION   .
VERSION     .
KEYWORDS    pLPCX-NICD
SOURCE      synthetic DNA construct
  ORGANISM  synthetic DNA construct
REFERENCE   1 (bases 1 to 703)
  AUTHORS   Zanotti S, Smerdel-Ramoya A, Canalis E
  TITLE     Reciprocal regulation of Notch and nuclear factor of activated
            T-cells (NFAT) c1 transactivation in osteoblasts.
  JOURNAL   J Biol Chem. 2011 Feb 11;286(6):4576-88. doi:
            10.1074/jbc.M110.161893. Epub 2010 Dec 3.
  PUBMED    21131365
REFERENCE   2 (bases 1 to 703)
  AUTHORS   .
  TITLE     Direct Submission
  JOURNAL   Exported May 19, 2021 from SnapGene Server 1.1.58
            http://www.snapgene.com
FEATURES             Location/Qualifiers
     source          1..703
                     /organism="synthetic DNA construct"
                     /mol_type="other DNA"
     CDS             6..35
                     /codon_start=1
                     /product="Myc (human c-Myc proto-oncogene) epitope tag"
                     /label=Myc
                     /translation="EQKLISEEDL"
ORIGIN
        1 ccatggagca aaagctcatt tctgaagagg acttgagatc caccatgcag catggccagc
       61 tctggttccc tgagggtttc aaagtgtcag aggccagcaa gaagaagcgg agagagcccc
      121 tcggcgagga ctcagtcggc ctcaagcccc tgaagaatgc ctcagatggt gctctgatgg
      181 acgacaatca gaacgagtgg ggagacgaag acctggagac caagaagttc cggtttgagg
      241 agccagtagt tctccctgac ctgagtgatc agactgacca cagacagtgg acccagcagc
      301 acctggacgc tgctgacctg cgcatgtctg ccatggcccc aacaccgcct cagggggagg
      361 tggatgctga ctgcatggat gtcaatgttc gaggaccaga tggcttcaca cccctcatga
      421 ttgcctcctg cagtggaggg ggccttgaga caggcaacag tgaagaagaa gaagatgcac
      481 ctgctgtcat ctctgacttc atctaccagg gcgccagctt gcacaaccag acagaccgca
      541 ccggggagac cgccttgcac ttggctgccc gatactctcg ttcagatgct gcaaagcgct
      601 tgctggaggc cagtgcagat gccaacatcc aggacaacat gggccgtact ccgttacatg
      661 cagcagtttc tgcagatgct cagggtgtct tccagatcct gct
//
