[The description below was written by a language model from this plasmid's Addgene catalogue record and the feature table of its GenBank file.]
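Description:
pLPCX-NICD is a retroviral mammalian expression plasmid built on the Clontech pLPCX backbone (about 6.3 kb; roughly 8.7 kb in total with the insert). It is propagated in E. coli under ampicillin selection and is listed as low copy. Puromycin is the selectable marker for transfected or transduced mammalian cells. As a retroviral vector, it is meant to be introduced into a packaging cell line so that the vector transcript is packaged into viral particles, which then stably integrate the expression cassette into target cells. It can also be used by direct transfection. The catalogue entry does not itemise the LTRs, packaging signal, bacterial origin or the promoter arrangement for the puromycin gene.

The payload is a roughly 2.4 kb cDNA encoding the mouse Notch1 intracellular domain (NICD), spanning amino acid 1753 to the C-terminus. It was cloned between BamHI and EcoRI sites and is expressed from the CMV promoter with an N-terminal Myc epitope tag for detection by immunoblotting or immunostaining. Because this fragment lacks the extracellular and transmembrane portions of the receptor, it corresponds to the form normally released by ligand-induced cleavage. It therefore serves as a ligand-independent, constitutively active form of Notch1 signalling. The associated publication concerns reciprocal regulation of Notch and NFATc1 transactivation in osteoblasts, which points to use of the construct for enforced Notch activation in that setting.

The sequence record held for this plasmid is only a 703 bp partial read. Its sole annotated feature is the Myc tag coding sequence near the start, so it supports the tag at the 5′ end of the insert but does not document the rest of the construct.
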