Addgene plasmid #44471: pLPCX-NICD
Depositing lab: Ernesto Canalis. Depositing organization: St. Francis Hospital and Medical Center. Publication: Reciprocal regulation of Notch and nuclear factor of activated T-cells (NFAT) c1 transactivation in osteoblasts. Zanotti S, Smerdel-Ramoya A, Canalis E. J Biol Chem. 2011 Feb 11;286(6):4576-88. doi: 10.1074/jbc.M110.161893. Epub 2010 Dec 3. PubMed 21131365.
Backbone
  Vector backbone: pLPCX
  Backbone manufacturer: Clontech
  Backbone size w/o insert (bp): 6300
  Total vector size (bp): 8700
  Vector type: Mammalian Expression, Retroviral
  Selectable markers: Puromycin
Growth in bacteria
  Bacterial resistance: Ampicillin, 100 μg/mL
  Growth temperature: 37°C
  Growth strain: DH5alpha
  Copy number: Low Copy
Gene/Insert
  Gene/Insert name: Notch intracellular domain
  Species: M. musculus (mouse)
  Insert size (bp): 2389
  Mutation: Contains amino acid 1753 to C-Term
  Entrez Gene: Notch1 (a.k.a. 9930111A19Rik, Mis6, N1, Tan1, lin-12)
  Promoter: CMV
  Tag / fusion protein: Myc (N terminal on insert)
  Cloning method: Restriction Enzyme; 5′ cloning site BamHI (unknown if destroyed); 3′ cloning site EcoRI (unknown if destroyed)
  Sequencing primers: 5′ AGCTCGTTTAGTGAACCGTCAGATC; 3′ ACCTACAGGTGGGGTCTTTCATTCCC
Resource information
  A portion of this plasmid was derived from a plasmid made by: Dr. Jeffrey Nye generated the NICD cDNA. Reference: Development 120, 2421-2430 (1994).
Terms and licenses: Academic/Nonprofit Terms; Industry Terms: Not Available to Industry
How to cite: pLPCX-NICD was a gift from Ernesto Canalis (Addgene plasmid # 44471 ; http://n2t.net/addgene:44471 ; RRID:Addgene_44471)
